Addgene plasmid #113177: pAW158
Purpose: E. coli expression vector for untagged E. coli Cas1 R112E + Cas2
Depositing lab: Jennifer Doudna. Depositing organization: University of California, Berkeley. Publication: Structures of the CRISPR genome integration complex. Wright AV, Liu JJ, Knott GJ, Doxzen KW, Nogales E, Doudna JA. Science. 2017 Sep 15;357(6356):1113-1118. doi: 10.1126/science.aao0679. Epub 2017 Jul 20. PubMed 28729350.
Backbone
  Vector backbone: pCDF1b
  Backbone size w/o insert (bp): 4000
  Total vector size (bp): 4728
  Vector type: Bacterial Expression
Growth in bacteria
  Bacterial resistance: Streptomycin, 50 μg/mL
  Growth temperature: 37°C
  Growth strain: DH5alpha
  Copy number: Low Copy
Gene/Insert 1
  Gene/Insert name: Cas1
  Species: E. coli
  Insert size (bp): 924
  Mutation: R112E
Gene/Insert 2
  Gene/Insert name: Cas2
  Species: E. coli
  Insert size (bp): 285
Terms and licenses: Academic/Nonprofit Terms; Industry Terms: Not Available to Industry
How to cite: pAW158 was a gift from Jennifer Doudna (Addgene plasmid # 113177 ; http://n2t.net/addgene:113177 ; RRID:Addgene_113177)
