[The description below was written by a language model from this plasmid's Addgene catalogue record and pLannotate feature annotations shown in this document.]
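Description:
pAW158 is a bacterial expression plasmid built on the pCDF1b backbone for co-producing untagged E. coli Cas1, carrying the R112E substitution, together with Cas2. It is a 4,728 bp low-copy vector that replicates from the CloDF13 (CDF) origin, which is compatible with other common plasmid origins and so allows it to be maintained alongside additional plasmids in the same E. coli cell. Selection is through the aadA aminoglycoside adenylyltransferase gene (SmR), which confers streptomycin and spectinomycin resistance and is annotated here downstream of an AmpR (bla) promoter.

The expression cassette is a standard T7lac arrangement. A T7 promoter, spanning the numbering origin of the sequence, is followed by a lac operator and the T7 gene 10 ribosome binding site, and then by the cas1 (ygbT) and cas2 (ygbF) coding sequences in tandem on the same strand. The two genes appear to be transcribed as a single operon-like message that ends at the T7 terminator. A plasmid-borne lacI gene with its own promoter supplies the repressor, so transcription needs a host providing T7 RNA polymerase and is induced with IPTG. Fragments of the S-Tag and a SET1-like sequence are annotated after cas2. These are most likely vector remnants downstream of the Cas2 coding region, consistent with the stated untagged design. The short TcR fragments and CAP binding site flanking lacI are likewise probably backbone-derived matches rather than functional parts.

Cas1 and Cas2 form the CRISPR integrase complex that captures spacers during adaptation. The plasmid is intended for recombinant production of this mutant complex and was deposited with structural work on the CRISPR integration complex. The record does not state the functional consequence of the R112E mutation.
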