Features (pLannotate 1.2.2; 16 found; start..end, strand, type, name):
      3..27      +  protein_bind   lac operator: The lac repressor binds to the lac operator to inhibit transcription in E. coli. This inhibition can be relieved by adding lactose or isopropyl-β-D-thiogalactopyranoside (IPTG). lac repressor encoded by lacI
     42..64      +  RBS            RBS: efficient ribosome binding site from bacteriophage T7 gene 10 (Olins and Rangwala, 1989)
     77..991     +  CDS            ygbT: CAS1_ECOLI - Also known as cas1. Experimental evidence at protein level: Swiss-Prot protein existence level 1. CRISPR (clustered regularly interspaced short palindromic repeat), is an adaptive immune system that provides protection against mobile genetic elements (viruses, transposable elements and conjugative plasmids) (PubMed:21255106, PubMed:24920831, PubMed:24793649). CRISPR clusters contain sequences complementary to antecedent mobile elements and target invading nucleic acids. CRISPR clusters are transcribed and processed into CRISPR RNA (crRNA). The Cas1-Cas2 complex is involved in CRIS
   1007..1288    +  CDS            ygbF (sequence withheld): CAS2_ECOLI - Also known as cas2. Experimental evidence at protein level: Swiss-Prot protein existence level 1. CRISPR (clustered regularly interspaced short palindromic repeat), is an adaptive immune system that provides protection against mobile genetic elements (viruses, transposable elements and conjugative plasmids) (PubMed:21255106, PubMed:24920831, PubMed:24793649). CRISPR clusters contain sequences complementary to antecedent mobile elements and target invading nucleic acids. CRISPR clusters are transcribed and processed into CRISPR RNA (crRNA). The Cas1-Cas2 complex is involved in CRIS
   1313..1354    +  CDS            S-Tag (fragment): affinity and epitope tag derived from pancreatic ribonuclease A
   1384..1401    +  CDS            SET1 (fragment): solubility-enhancement tag derived from T7 phage gene 10B
   1409..1456    +  terminator     T7 terminator: transcription terminator for bacteriophage T7 RNA polymerase
   1627..2418    -  CDS            SmR: aminoglycoside adenylyltransferase (Murphy, 1985); aadA; confers resistance to spectinomycin and streptomycin
   2419..2510    -  promoter       AmpR promoter: bla
   2558..3296    -  rep_origin     CloDF13 ori: Plasmids containing the CloDF13 (CDF) origin of replication can be propagated in E. coli cells that contain additional plasmids with compatible origins.
   3393..3457    -  CDS            TcR (fragment): tetracycline efflux protein; tet; confers resistance to tetracycline
   3472..3493    -  protein_bind   CAP binding site: CAP binding activates transcription in the presence of cAMP. E. coli catabolite activator protein
   3506..4588    -  CDS            lacI: lac repressor; lacI; The lac repressor binds to the lac operator to inhibit transcription in E. coli. This inhibition can be relieved by adding lactose or isopropyl-β-D-thiogalactopyranoside (IPTG).
   4589..4666    -  promoter       lacI promoter: lacI
   4674..4709    -  CDS            TcR (fragment): tetracycline efflux protein; tet; confers resistance to tetracycline
   4712..2       +  promoter       T7 promoter (across the origin): promoter for bacteriophage T7 RNA polymerase
>Addgene plasmid #113177 | pAW158 | addgene full sequence | sequence record 217580 | Addgene Partial NGS Result
GGGGAATTGTGAGCGGATAACAATTCCCCTGTAGAAATAATTTTGTTTAACTTTAATAAGGAGATATACC
ATGGCGATGACCTGGCTTCCCCTTAATCCCATTCCACTCAAAGATCGCGTCTCCATGATCTTTCTGCAAT
ATGGGCAGATCGATGTAATAGATGGCGCGTTTGTACTTATCGACAAGACAGGGATCCGCACTCATATTCC
TGTTGGCTCGGTTGCCTGCATCATGCTGGAACCTGGTACACGGGTTTCGCATGCAGCTGTACGCCTGGCT
GCGCAAGTTGGAACATTGTTGGTATGGGTGGGGGAAGCGGGCGTTCGTGTTTATGCTTCTGGTCAGCCTG
GAGGTGCGCGTTCAGATAAGCTGCTCTATCAGGCAAAACTTGCTCTGGATGAAGATTTGGAACTGAAGGT
CGTACGTAAAATGTTTGAACTTCGGTTTGGAGAACCTGCGCCTGCCCGGCGCTCCGTAGAGCAACTCAGA
GGTATAGAAGGCAGTCGCGTGCGGGCAACCTACGCACTTCTGGCGAAGCAATACGGCGTGACATGGAATG
GACGTCGCTACGATCCGAAAGACTGGGAAAAGGGCGATACGATCAACCAATGCATTAGCGCTGCAACTTC
CTGTTTATACGGCGTAACTGAAGCGGCGATACTTGCAGCTGGTTATGCACCAGCTATTGGGTTTGTGCAT
ACAGGAAAGCCTCTTTCCTTTGTTTACGATATTGCAGACATCATTAAATTTGACACTGTTGTACCGAAAG
CTTTTGAGATAGCGCGTCGTAACCCTGGTGAGCCGGACCGGGAAGTCCGTTTGGCGTGCAGGGATATTTT
TCGCAGTAGTAAAACATTAGCCAAATTGATTCCGCTTATAGAGGACGTGCTTGCCGCTGGAGAAATACAA
CCGCCGGCCCCACCTGAAGATGCACAGCCTGTTGCCATTCCGCTTCCTGTTTCACTGGGAGATGCAGGCC
ATCGCTCGAGCTGAAGGAGATATACC
[282 nt withheld, positions 1007-1288]
TGAGCGGCCGCACTCGAGTCTGGTAAAGAAACCGCTGCTGCGAAATTTGAACGCCAGCACATGGACTCGT
CTACTAGCGCAGCTTAATTAACCTAGGCTGCTGCCACCGCTGAGCAATAACTAGCATAACCCCTTGGGGC
CTCTAAACGGGTCTTGAGGGGTTTTTTGCTGAAACCTCAGGCATTTGAGAAGCACACGGTCACACTGCTT
CCGGTAGTCAATAAACCGGTAAACCAGCAATAGACATAAGCGGCTATTTAACGACCCTGCCCTGAACCGA
CGACCGGGTCATCGTGGCCGGATCTTGCGGCCCCTCGGCTTGAACGAATTGTTAGACATTATTTGCCGAC
TACCTTGGTGATCTCGCCTTTCACGTAGTGGACAAATTCTTCCAACTGATCTGCGCGCGAGGCCAAGCGA
TCTTCTTCTTGTCCAAGATAAGCCTGTCTAGCTTCAAGTATGACGGGCTGATACTGGGCCGGCAGGCGCT
CCATTGCCCAGTCGGCAGCGACATCCTTCGGCGCGATTTTGCCGGTTACTGCGCTGTACCAAATGCGGGA
CAACGTAAGCACTACATTTCGCTCATCGCCAGCCCAGTCGGGCGGCGAGTTCCATAGCGTTAAGGTTTCA
TTTAGCGCCTCAAATAGATCCTGTTCAGGAACCGGATCAAAGAGTTCCTCCGCCGCTGGACCTACCAAGG
CAACGCTATGTTCTCTTGCTTTTGTCAGCAAGATAGCCAGATCAATGTCGATCGTGGCTGGCTCGAAGAT
ACCTGCAAGAATGTCATTGCGCTGCCATTCTCCAAATTGCAGTTCGCGCTTAGCTGGATAACGCCACGGA
ATGATGTCGTCGTGCACAACAATGGTGACTTCTACAGCGCGGAGAATCTCGCTCTCTCCAGGGGAAGCCG
AAGTTTCCAAAAGGTCGTTGATCAAAGCTCGCCGCGTTGTTTCATCAAGCCTTACGGTCACCGTAACCAG
CAAATCAATATCACTGTGTGGCTTCAGGCCGCCATCCACTGCGGAGCCGTACAAATGTACGGCCAGCAAC
GTCGGTTCGAGATGGCGCTCGATGACGCCAACTACCTCTGATAGTTGAGTCGATACTTCGGCGATCACCG
CTTCCCTCATACTCTTCCTTTTTCAATATTATTGAAGCATTTATCAGGGTTATTGTCTCATGAGCGGATA
CATATTTGAATGTATTTAGAAAAATAAACAAATAGCTAGCTCACTCGGTCGCTACGCTCCGGGCGTGAGA
CTGCGGCGGGCGCTGCGGACACATACAAAGTTACCCACAGATTCCGTGGATAAGCAGGGGACTAACATGT
GAGGCAAAACAGCAGGGCCGCGCCGGTGGCGTTTTTCCATAGGCTCCGCCCTCCTGCCAGAGTTCACATA
AACAGACGCTTTTCCGGTGCATCTGTGGGAGCCGTGAGGCTCAACCATGAATCTGACAGTACGGGCGAAA
CCCGACAGGACTTAAAGATCCCCACCGTTTCCGGCGGGTCGCTCCCTCTTGCGCTCTCCTGTTCCGACCC
TGCCGTTTACCGGATACCTGTTCCGCCTTTCTCCCTTACGGGAAGTGTGGCGCTTTCTCATAGCTCACAC
ACTGGTATCTCGGCTCGGTGTAGGTCGTTCGCTCCAAGCTGGGCTGTAAGCAAGAACTCCCCGTTCAGCC
CGACTGCTGCGCCTTATCCGGTAACTGTTCACTTGAGTCCAACCCGGAAAAGCACGGTAAAACGCCACTG
GCAGCAGCCATTGGTAACTGGGAGTTCGCAGAGGATTTGTTTAGCTAAACACGCGGTTGCTCTTGAAGTG
TGCGCCAAAGTCCGGCTACACTGGAAGGACAGATTTGGTTGCTGTGCTCTGCGAAAGCCAGTTACCACGG
TTAAGCAGTTCCCCAACTGACTTAACCTTCGATCAAACCACCTCCCCAGGTGGTTTTTTCGTTTACAGGG
CAAAAGATTACGCGCAGAAAAAAAGGATCTCAAGAAGATCCTTTGATCTTTTCTACTGAACCGCTCTAGA
TTTCAGTGCAATTTATCTCTTCAAATGTAGCACCTGAAGTCAGCCCCATACGATATAAGTTGTAATTCTC
ATGTTAGTCATGCCCCGCGCCCACCGGAAGGAGCTGACTGGGTTGAAGGCTCTCAAGGGCATCGGTCGAG
ATCCCGGTGCCTAATGAGTGAGCTAACTTACATTAATTGCGTTGCGCTCACTGCCCGCTTTCCAGTCGGG
AAACCTGTCGTGCCAGCTGCATTAATGAATCGGCCAACGCGCGGGGAGAGGCGGTTTGCGTATTGGGCGC
CAGGGTGGTTTTTCTTTTCACCAGTGAGACGGGCAACAGCTGATTGCCCTTCACCGCCTGGCCCTGAGAG
AGTTGCAGCAAGCGGTCCACGCTGGTTTGCCCCAGCAGGCGAAAATCCTGTTTGATGGTGGTTAACGGCG
GGATATAACATGAGCTGTCTTCGGTATCGTCGTATCCCACTACCGAGATGTCCGCACCAACGCGCAGCCC
GGACTCGGTAATGGCGCGCATTGCGCCCAGCGCCATCTGATCGTTGGCAACCAGCATCGCAGTGGGAACG
ATGCCCTCATTCAGCATTTGCATGGTTTGTTGAAAACCGGACATGGCACTCCAGTCGCCTTCCCGTTCCG
CTATCGGCTGAATTTGATTGCGAGTGAGATATTTATGCCAGCCAGCCAGACGCAGACGCGCCGAGACAGA
ACTTAATGGGCCCGCTAACAGCGCGATTTGCTGGTGACCCAATGCGACCAGATGCTCCACGCCCAGTCGC
GTACCGTCTTCATGGGAGAAAATAATACTGTTGATGGGTGTCTGGTCAGAGACATCAAGAAATAACGCCG
GAACATTAGTGCAGGCAGCTTCCACAGCAATGGCATCCTGGTCATCCAGCGGATAGTTAATGATCAGCCC
ACTGACGCGTTGCGCGAGAAGATTGTGCACCGCCGCTTTACAGGCTTCGACGCCGCTTCGTTCTACCATC
GACACCACCACGCTGGCACCCAGTTGATCGGCGCGAGATTTAATCGCCGCGACAATTTGCGACGGCGCGT
GCAGGGCCAGACTGGAGGTGGCAACGCCAATCAGCAACGACTGTTTGCCCGCCAGTTGTTGTGCCACGCG
GTTGGGAATGTAATTCAGCTCCGCCATCGCCGCTTCCACTTTTTCCCGCGTTTTCGCAGAAACGTGGCTG
GCCTGGTTCACCACGCGGGAAACGGTCTGATAAGAGACACCGGCATACTCTGCGACATCGTATAACGTTA
CTGGTTTCACATTCACCACCCTGAATTGACTCTCTTCCGGGCGCTATCATGCCATACCGCGAAAGGTTTT
GCGCCATTCGATGGTGTCCGGGATCTCGACGCTCTCCCTTATGCGACTCCTGCATTAGGAAATTAATACG
ACTCACTATA
